>Addgene plasmid #213023 | PB-3xCTCF-TetO | addgene full sequence | sequence record 428697 | Addgene NGS Result
TTGAGATCCTTTTTTTCTGCGCGTAATCTGCTGCTTGCAAACAAAAAAACCACCGCTACCAGCGGTGGTT
TGTTTGCCGGATCAAGAGCTACCAACTCTTTTTCCGAAGGTAACTGGCTTCAGCAGAGCGCAGATACCAA
ATACTGTTCTTCTAGTGTAGCCGTAGTTAGGCCACCACTTCAAGAACTCTGTAGCACCGCCTACATACCT
CGCTCTGCTAATCCTGTTACCAGTGGCTGCTGCCAGTGGCGATAAGTCGTGTCTTACCGGGTTGGACTCA
AGACGATAGTTACCGGATAAGGCGCAGCGGTCGGGCTGAACGGGGGGTTCGTGCACACAGCCCAGCTTGG
AGCGAACGACCTACACCGAACTGAGATACCTACAGCGTGAGCTATGAGAAAGCGCCACGCTTCCCGAAGG
GAGAAAGGCGGACAGGTATCCGGTAAGCGGCAGGGTCGGAACAGGAGAGCGCACGAGGGAGCTTCCAGGG
GGAAACGCCTGGTATCTTTATAGTCCTGTCGGGTTTCGCCACCTCTGACTTGAGCGTCGATTTTTGTGAT
GCTCGTCAGGGGGGCGGAGCCTATGGAAAAACGCCAGCAACGCGGCCTTTTTACGGTTCCTGGCCTTTTG
CTGGCCTTTTGCTCACATGTTCTTTCCTGCGTTATCCCCTGATTCTGTGGATAACCGTATTACCGCCTTT
GAGTGAGCTGATACCGCTCGCCGCAGCCGAACGACCGAGCGCAGCGAGTCAGTGAGCGAGGAAGCGGAAG
AGCGCCCAATACGCAAACCGCCTCTCCCCGCGCGTTGGCCGATTCATTAATGCAGCTGGCACGACAGGTT
TCCCGACTGGAAAGCGGGCAGTGAGCGCAACGCAATTAATGTGAGTTAGCTCACTCATTAGGCACCCCAG
GCTTTACACTTTATGCTTCCGGCTCGTATGTTGTGTGGAATTGTGAGCGGATAACAATTTCACACAGGAA
ACAGCTATGACCATGATTACGCCAAGCTCGAAATTAACCCTCACTAAAGGGAACAAAAGCTGGAGCTCTT
TAACCCTAGAAAGATAATCATATTGTGACGTACGTTAAAGATAATCATGCGTAAAATTGACGCATGTGTT
TTATCGGTCTGTATATCGAGGTTTATTTATTAATTTGAATAGATATTAAGTTTTATTATATTTACACTTA
CATACTAATAATAAATTCAACAAACAATTTATTTATGTTTATTTATTTATTAAAAAAAAACAAAAACTCA
AAATTTCTTCTATAAAGTAACAAAGCGGCCGCTCTAGAGTCGTTTTACAACGTCGTGACTAATACGACTC
ACTATAGGGCAACTTAATCGCCTTGCAGCAGGCATACTCTGCGACATCGTCGTAATAGCGAAGAGGCCCG
CATAACTTCGTATAATGTATGCTATACGAAGTTATTGGTAAGATCTTCTGTTGGACAGCGTGGACTTGGC
CAGCAGGGGGCGCTGGAGCAGGTCCTCCACCCCAAACTGCTAGTTCTGTCAGCCTTAGAGAGGGGTCCAG
TGCAATGATGCAGTGGTTAGAGAAGATGAACAAGACGGCCAGCAGGTGGCGCCAGACACCTACACCTGCA
GACACTGAGTCTGTGAAGTTGCAGGTGGAGCAGAAGAGATGCTCGCCGGTGGACTATAAATTCTTATCCC
AGCTCGACCACCAGGGGGCGCTGGGGCGGGCCGCCCACCTGTTCCTGTTCCAGGAGATTCTCTGCTAGTG
TGGGCATAACTTCGTATAATGTATGCTATACGAAGTTATTTACGCGCCGGAGAAAACCGCTTCCTGAGGC
CGATACTGTCTTGCGCAGCCTGAATGGCGAACCGCTGAGCAATAACTAGCTCTAGAGGATCCGTATCACG
AGGCCCTTTCGTCTTCACTCGAGTTTACCACTCCCTATCAGTGATAGAGAAAAGTGAAAGTCGAGTTTAC
CACTCCCTATCAGTGATAGAGAAAAGTGAAAGTCGAGTTTACCACTCCCTATCAGTGATAGAGAAAAGTG
AAAGTCGAGTTTACCACTCCCTATCAGTGATAGAGAAAAGTGAAAGTCGAGTTTACCACTCCCTATCAGT
GATAGAGAAAAGTGAAAGTCGAGTTTACCACTCCCTATCAGTGATAGAGAAAAGTGAAAGTCGAGTTTAC
CACTCCCTATCAGTGATAGAGAAAAGTGAAAGTCGGGCTCGGTTCCCGGGTCGAGATCCGTATCACGAGG
CCCTTTCGTCTTCACTCGAGTTTACCACTCCCTATCAGTGATAGAGAAAAGTGAAAGTCGAGTTTACCAC
TCCCTATCAGTGATAGAGAAAAGTGAAAGTCGAGTTTACCACTCCCTATCAGTGATAGAGAAAAGTGAAA
GTCGAGTTTACCACTCCCTATCAGTGATAGAGAAAAGTGAAAGTCGAGTTTACCACTCCCTATCAGTGAT
AGAGAAAAGTGAAAGTCGAGTTTACCACTCCCTATCAGTGATAGAGAAAAGTGAAAGTCGAGTTTACCAC
TCCCTATCAGTGATAGAGAAAAGTGAAAGTCGGGCTCGGTTCCCGGGTCGAGATCCGTATCACGAGGCCC
TTTCGTCTTCACTCGAGTTTACCACTCCCTATCAGTGATAGAGAAAAGTGAAAGTCGAGTTTACCACTCC
CTATCAGTGATAGAGAAAAGTGAAAGTCGAGTTTACCACTCCCTATCAGTGATAGAGAAAAGTGAAAGTC
GAGTTTACCACTCCCTATCAGTGATAGAGAAAAGTGAAAGTCGAGTTTACCACTCCCTATCAGTGATAGA
GAAAAGTGAAAGTCGAGTTTACCACTCCCTATCAGTGATAGAGAAAAGTGAAAGTCGAGTTTACCACTCC
CTATCAGTGATAGAGAAAAGTGAAAGTCGGGCTCGGTTCCCGGGTCGAGATCCGTATCACGAGGCCCTTT
CGTCTTCACTCGAGTTTACCACTCCCTATCAGTGATAGAGAAAAGTGAAAGTCGAGTTTACCACTCCCTA
TCAGTGATAGAGAAAAGTGAAAGTCGAGTTTACCACTCCCTATCAGTGATAGAGAAAAGTGAAAGTCGAG
TTTACCACTCCCTATCAGTGATAGAGAAAAGTGAAAGTCGAGTTTACCACTCCCTATCAGTGATAGAGAA
AAGTGAAAGTCGAGTTTACCACTCCCTATCAGTGATAGAGAAAAGTGAAAGTCGAGTTTACCACTCCCTA
TCAGTGATAGAGAAAAGTGAAAGTCGGGCTCGGTTCCCGGGTCGAGATCCGTATCACGAGGCCCTTTCGT
CTTCACTCGAGTTTACCACTCCCTATCAGTGATAGAGAAAAGTGAAAGTCGAGTTTACCACTCCCTATCA
GTGATAGAGAAAAGTGAAAGTCGAGTTTACCACTCCCTATCAGTGATAGAGAAAAGTGAAAGTCGAGTTT
ACCACTCCCTATCAGTGATAGAGAAAAGTGAAAGTCGAGTTTACCACTCCCTATCAGTGATAGAGAAAAG
TGAAAGTCGAGTTTACCACTCCCTATCAGTGATAGAGAAAAGTGAAAGTCGAGTTTACCACTCCCTATCA
GTGATAGAGAAAAGTGAAAGTCGGGCTCGGTTCCCGGGTCGAGATCCGTATCACGAGGCCCTTTCGTCTT
CACTCGAGTTTACCACTCCCTATCAGTGATAGAGAAAAGTGAAAGTCGAGTTTACCACTCCCTATCAGTG
ATAGAGAAAAGTGAAAGTCGAGTTTACCACTCCCTATCAGTGATAGAGAAAAGTGAAAGTCGAGTTTACC
ACTCCCTATCAGTGATAGAGAAAAGTGAAAGTCGGGCTCGGTTCCCGGGTCGAGATCCGTATCACGAGGC
CCTTTCGTCTTCACTCGAGTTTACCACTCCCTATCAGTGATAGAGAAAAGTGAAAGTCGAGTTTACCACT
CCCTATCAGTGATAGAGAAAAGTGAAAGTCGAGTTTACCACTCCCTATCAGTGATAGAGAAAAGTGAAAG
TCGAGTTTACCACTCCCTATCAGTGATAGAGAAAAGTGAAAGTCGAGTTTACCACTCCCTATCAGTGATA
GAGAAAAGTGAAAGTCGAGTTTACCACTCCCTATCAGTGATAGAGAAAAGTGAAAGTCGAGTTTACCACT
CCCTATCAGTGATAGAGAAAAGTGAAAGTCGGGCTCGGTTCCCGGGTCGAGATCCGTATCACGAGGCCCT
TTCGTCTTCACTCGAGTTTACCACTCCCTATCAGTGATAGAGAAAAGTGAAAGTCGAGTTTACCACTCCC
TATCAGTGATAGAGAAAAGTGAAAGTCGAGTTTACCACTCCCTATCAGTGATAGAGAAAAGTGAAAGTCG
AGTTTACCACTCCCTATCAGTGATAGAGAAAAGTGAAAGTCGAGTTTACCACTCCCTATCAGTGATAGAG
AAAAGTGAAAGTCGAGTTTACCACTCCCTATCAGTGATAGAGAAAAGTGAAAGTCGAGTTTACCACTCCC
TATCAGTGATAGAGAAAAGTGAAAGTCGGGCTCGGTTCCCGGGTCGAGATCCGTATCACGAGGCCCTTTC
GTCTTCACTCGAGTTTACCACTCCCTATCAGTGATAGAGAAAAGTGAAAGTCGAGTTTACCACTCCCTAT
CAGTGATAGAGAAAAGTGAAAGTCGAGTTTACCACTCCCTATCAGTGATAGAGAAAAGTGAAAGTCGAGT
TTACCACTCCCTATCAGTGATAGAGAAAAGTGAAAGTCGAGTTTACCACTCCCTATCAGTGATAGAGAAA
AGTGAAAGTCGAGTTTACCACTCCCTATCAGTGATAGAGAAAAGTGAAAGTCGAGTTTACCACTCCCTAT
CAGTGATAGAGAAAAGTGAAAGTCGGGCTCGGTTCCCGGGTCGAGATCCGTATCACGAGGCCCTTTCGTC
TTCACTCGAGTTTACCACTCCCTATCAGTGATAGAGAAAAGTGAAAGTCGAGTTTACCACTCCCTATCAG
TGATAGAGAAAAGTGAAAGTCGAGTTTACCACTCCCTATCAGTGATAGAGAAAAGTGAAAGTCGAGTTTA
CCACTCCCTATCAGTGATAGAGAAAAGTGAAAGTCGAGTTTACCACTCCCTATCAGTGATAGAGAAAAGT
GAAAGTCGAGTTTACCACTCCCTATCAGTGATAGAGAAAAGTGAAAGTCGAGTTTACCACTCCCTATCAG
TGATAGAGAAAAGTGAAAGTCGGGCTCGGTTCCCGGGTCGAGATCCGTATCACGAGGCCCTTTCGTCTTC
ACTCGAGTTTACCACTCCCTATCAGTGATAGAGAAAAGTGAAAGTCGAGTTTACCACTCCCTATCAGTGA
TAGAGAAAAGTGAAAGTCGAGTTTACCACTCCCTATCAGTGATAGAGAAAAGTGAAAGTCGAGTTTACCA
CTCCCTATCAGTGATAGAGAAAAGTGAAAGTCGAGTTTACCACTCCCTATCAGTGATAGAGAAAAGTGAA
AGTCGAGTTTACCACTCCCTATCAGTGATAGAGAAAAGTGAAAGTCGAGTTTACCACTCCCTATCAGTGA
TAGAGAAAAGTGAAAGTCGGGCTCGGTTCCCGGGTCGAGATCCGTATCACGAGGCCCTTTCGTCTTCACT
CGAGTTTACCACTCCCTATCAGTGATAGAGAAAAGTGAAAGTCGAGTTTACCACTCCCTATCAGTGATAG
AGAAAAGTGAAAGTCGAGTTTACCACTCCCTATCAGTGATAGAGAAAAGTGAAAGTCGAGTTTACCACTC
CCTATCAGTGATAGAGAAAAGTGAAAGTCGAGTTTACCACTCCCTATCAGTGATAGAGAAAAGTGAAAGT
CGAGTTTACCACTCCCTATCAGTGATAGAGAAAAGTGAAAGTCGAGTTTACCACTCCCTATCAGTGATAG
AGAAAAGTGAAAGTCGGGCTCGGTTCCCGGGTCGAGATCCGTATCACGAGGCCCTTTCGTCTTCACTCGA
GTTTACCACTCCCTATCAGTGATAGAGAAAAGTGAAAGTCGAGTTTACCACTCCCTATCAGTGATAGAGA
AAAGTGAAAGTCGAGTTTACCACTCCCTATCAGTGATAGAGAAAAGTGAAAGTCGAGTTTACCACTCCCT
ATCAGTGATAGAGAAAAGTGAAAGTCGAGTTTACCACTCCCTATCAGTGATAGAGAAAAGTGAAAGTCGA
GTTTACCACTCCCTATCAGTGATAGAGAAAAGTGAAAGTCGAGTTTACCACTCCCTATCAGTGATAGAGA
AAAGTGAAAGTCGGGCTCGGTTCCCGGGTCGAGATCCGTATCACGAGGCCCTTTCGTCTTCACTCGAGTT
TACCACTCCCTATCAGTGATAGAGAAAAGTGAAAGTCGAGTTTACCACTCCCTATCAGTGATAGAGAAAA
GTGAAAGTCGAGTTTACCACTCCCTATCAGTGATAGAGAAAAGTGAAAGTCGAGTTTACCACTCCCTATC
AGTGATAGAGAAAAGTGAAAGTCGAGTTTACCACTCCCTATCAGTGATAGAGAAAAGTGAAAGTCGAGTT
TACCACTCCCTATCAGTGATAGAGAAAAGTGAAAGTCGAGTTTACCACTCCCTATCAGTGATAGAGAAAA
GTGAAAGTCGGGCTCGGTTCCCGGGTCGAGATCCGTATCACGAGGCCCTTTCGTCTTCACTCGAGTTTAC
CACTCCCTATCAGTGATAGAGAAAAGTGAAAGTCGAGTTTACCACTCCCTATCAGTGATAGAGAAAAGTG
AAAGTCGAGTTTACCACTCCCTATCAGTGATAGAGAAAAGTGAAAGTCGAGTTTACCACTCCCTATCAGT
GATAGAGAAAAGTGAAAGTCGAGTTTACCACTCCCTATCAGTGATAGAGAAAAGTGAAAGTCGAGTTTAC
CACTCCCTATCAGTGATAGAGAAAAGTGAAAGTCGAGTTTACCACTCCCTATCAGTGATAGAGAAAAGTG
AAAGTCGGGCTCGGTTCCCGGGTCGAGATCCGTATCACGAGGCCCTTTCGTCTTCACTCGAGTTTACCAC
TCCCTATCAGTGATAGAGAAAAGTGAAAGTCGAGTTTACCACTCCCTATCAGTGATAGAGAAAAGTGAAA
GTCGAGTTTACCACTCCCTATCAGTGATAGAGAAAAGTGAAAGTCGAGTTTACCACTCCCTATCAGTGAT
AGAGAAAAGTGAAAGTCGAGTTTACCACTCCCTATCAGTGATAGAGAAAAGTGAAAGTCGAGTTTACCAC
TCCCTATCAGTGATAGAGAAAAGTGAAAGTCGAGTTTACCACTCCCTATCAGTGATAGAGAAAAGTGAAA
GTCGGGCTCGGTTCCCGGGTCGAGATCCGTATCACGAGGCCCTTTCGTCTTCACTCGAGTTTACCACTCC
CTATCAGTGATAGAGAAAAGTGAAAGTCGAGTTTACCACTCCCTATCAGTGATAGAGAAAAGTGAAAGTC
GAGTTTACCACTCCCTATCAGTGATAGAGAAAAGTGAAAGTCGAGTTTACCACTCCCTATCAGTGATAGA
GAAAAGTGAAAGTCGAGTTTACCACTCCCTATCAGTGATAGAGAAAAGTGAAAGTCGAGTTTACCACTCC
CTATCAGTGATAGAGAAAAGTGAAAGTCGAGTTTACCACTCCCTATCAGTGATAGAGAAAAGTGAAAGTC
GGGCTCGGTTCCCGGGTCGAGATCCGTATCACGAGGCCCTTTCGTCTTCACTCGAGTTTACCACTCCCTA
TCAGTGATAGAGAAAAGTGAAAGTCGAGTTTACCACTCCCTATCAGTGATAGAGAAAAGTGAAAGTCGAG
TTTACCACTCCCTATCAGTGATAGAGAAAAGTGAAAGTCGAGTTTACCACTCCCTATCAGTGATAGAGAA
AAGTGAAAGTCGAGTTTACCACTCCCTATCAGTGATAGAGAAAAGTGAAAGTCGAGTTTACCACTCCCTA
TCAGTGATAGAGAAAAGTGAAAGTCGAGTTTACCACTCCCTATCAGTGATAGAGAAAAGTGAAAGTCGAG
TTTACCACTCCCTATCAGTGATAGAGAAAAGTGAAAGTCGAGTTTACCACTCCCTATCAGTGATAGAGAA
AAGTGAAAGTCGGGCTCGGTTCCCGGGTCGAGATCCGTATCACGAGGCCCTTTCGTCTTCACTCGAGTTT
ACCACTCCCTATCAGTGATAGAGAAAAGTGAAAGTCGAGTTTACCACTCCCTATCAGTGATAGAGAAAAG
TGAAAGTCGAGTTTACCACTCCCTATCAGTGATAGAGAAAAGTGAAAGTCGAGTTTACCACTCCCTATCA
GTGATAGAGAAAAGTGAAAGTCGAGTTTACCACTCCCTATCAGTGATAGAGAAAAGTGAAAGTCGAGTTT
ACCACTCCCTATCAGTGATAGAGAAAAGTGAAAGTCGAGTTTACCACTCCCTATCAGTGATAGAGAAAAG
TGAAAGTCGGGCTCGGTTCCCGGGTCGAGATCCGTATCACGAGGCCCTTTCGTCTTCACTCGAGTTTACC
ACTCCCTATCAGTGATAGAGAAAAGTGAAAGTCGAGTTTACCACTCCCTATCAGTGATAGAGAAAAGTGA
AAGTCGAGTTTACCACTCCCTATCAGTGATAGAGAAAAGTGAAAGTCGAGTTTACCACTCCCTATCAGTG
ATAGAGAAAAGTGAAAGTCGAGTTTACCACTCCCTATCAGTGATAGAGAAAAGTGAAAGTCGAGTTTACC
ACTCCCTATCAGTGATAGAGAAAAGTGAAAGTCGAGTTTACCACTCCCTATCAGTGATAGAGAAAAGTGA
AAGTCGGGCTCGGTTCCCGGGTCGAGATCCGTATCACGAGGCCCTTTCGTCTTCACTCGAGTTTACCACT
CCCTATCAGTGATAGAGAAAAGTGAAAGTCGAGTTTACCACTCCCTATCAGTGATAGAGAAAAGTGAAAG
TCGAGTTTACCACTCCCTATCAGTGATAGAGAAAAGTGAAAGTCGAGTTTACCACTCCCTATCAGTGATA
GAGAAAAGTGAAAGTCGAGTTTACCACTCCCTATCAGTGATAGAGAAAAGTGAAAGTCGAGTTTACCACT
CCCTATCAGTGATAGAGAAAAGTGAAAGTCGAGTTTACCACTCCCTATCAGTGATAGAGAAAAGTGAAAG
TCGGGCTCGGTTCCCGGGTCGAGATCCGTATCACGAGGCCCTTTCGTCTTCACTCGAGTTTACCACTCCC
TATCAGTGATAGAGAAAAGTGAAAGTCGAGTTTACCACTCCCTATCAGTGATAGAGAAAAGTGAAAGTCG
AGTTTACCACTCCCTATCAGTGATAGAGAAAAGTGAAAGTCGAGTTTACCACTCCCTATCAGTGATAGAG
AAAAGTGAAAGTCGAGTTTACCACTCCCTATCAGTGATAGAGAAAAGTGAAAGTCGAGTTTACCACTCCC
TATCAGTGATAGAGAAAAGTGAAAGTCGAGTTTACCACTCCCTATCAGTGATAGAGAAAAGTGAAAGTCG
GGCTCGGTTCCCGGGTCGAGATCCGTATCACGAGGCCCTTTCGTCTTCACTCGAGTTTACCACTCCCTAT
CAGTGATAGAGAAAAGTGAAAGTCGAGTTTACCACTCCCTATCAGTGATAGAGAAAAGTGAAAGTCGAGT
TTACCACTCCCTATCAGTGATAGAGAAAAGTGAAAGTCGAGTTTACCACTCCCTATCAGTGATAGAGAAA
AGTGAAAGTCGAGTTTACCACTCCCTATCAGTGATAGAGAAAAGTGAAAGTCGAGTTTACCACTCCCTAT
CAGTGATAGAGAAAAGTGAAAGTCAAGTTTACCACTCCCTATCAGTGATAGAGAAAAGTGAAAGTCGGGC
TCGGTTCCCGGGTCGAGATCCGTATCACGAGGCCCTTTCGTCTTCACTCGAGTTTACCACTCCCTATCAG
TGATAGAGAAAAGTGAAAGTCGAGTTTACCACTCCCTATCAGTGATAGAGAAAAGTGAAAGTCGAGTTTA
CCACTCCCTATCAGTGATAGAGAAAAGTGAAAGTCGAGTTTACCACTCCCTATCAGTGATAGAGAAAAGT
GAAAGTCGAGTTTACCACTCCCTATCAGTGATAGAGAAAAGTGAAAGTCGAGTTTACCACTCCCTATCAG
TGATAGAGAAAAGTGAAAGTCGAGTTTACCACTCCCTATCAGTGATAGAGAAAAGTGAAAGTCGGGCTCG
GTTCCCGGGTCGAGATCCGTATCACGAGGCCCTTTCGTCTTCACTCGAGTTTACCACTCCCTATCAGTGA
TAGAGAAAAGTGAAAGTCGAGTTTACCACTCCCTATCAGTGATAGAGAAAAGTGAAAGTCGAGTTTACCA
CTCCCTATCAGTGATAGAGAAAAGTGAAAGTCGAGTTTACCACTCCCTATCAGTGATAGAGAAAAGTGAA
AGTCGAGTTTACCACTCCCTATCAGTGATAGAGAAAAGTGAAAGTCGAGTTTACCACTCCCTATCAGTGA
TAGAGAAAAGTGAAAGTCGAGTTTACCACTCCCTATCAGTGATAGAGAAAAGTGAAAGTCGGGCTCGGTT
CCCGGGTCGAGATCCCGAAGAAGTACGTAGAGAGGAAAAGGCGATCGCAGAAGGAGAAAGGCTCTTCAAG
GGATGGAGAAGATCTCTCGAGAATTCCCATCTATAACAAGAAAATATATATATAATAAGTTATCACGTAA
GTAGAACATGAAATAACAATATAATTATCGTATGAGTTAAATCTTAAAAGTCACGTAAAAGATAATCATG
CGTCATTTTGACTCACGCGGTCGTTATAGTTCAAAATCAGTGACACTTACCGCATTGACAAGCACGCCTC
ACGGGAGCTCCAAGCGGCGACTGAGATGTCCTAAATGCACAGCGACGGATTCGCGCTATTTAGAAAGAGA
GAGCAATATTTCAAGAATGCATGCGTCAATTTTACGCAGACTATCTTTCTAGGGTTAAGGTACCCAATTC
GCCCTATAGTGAGTCGTATTACAATTCACTGGCCGTCGTTTTACAACGTCGTGACTGGGAAAACCCTGGC
GTTACCCAACTTAATCGCCTTGCAGCACATCCCCCTTTCGCCAGCTGGCGTAATAGCGAAGAGGCCCGCA
CCGATCGCCCTTCCCAACAGTTGCGCAGCCTGAATGGCGAATGGG
[124 nt withheld, positions 11106-11229]
C
[91 nt withheld, positions 11231-11321]
A
[49 nt withheld, positions 11323-11371]
CCTTTGACGTTGGAGTCCACGTTCTTT
[37 nt withheld, positions 11399-11435]
ACCCTATCTCGGTCTATTCTTTTGATTTATAAGGGATTTTGCCGATTTCGGCCTATTGGTTAAAAAATGA
GCTGATTTAACAAAAATTTAACGCGAATTTTAACAAAATATTAACGCTTACAATTTAGGTGGCACTTTTC
GGGGAAATGTGCGCGGAACCCCTATTTGTTTATTTTTCTAAATACATTCAAATATGTATCCGCTCATGAG
ACAATAACCCTGATAAATGCTTCAATAATATTGAAAAAGGAAGAGTATGAGTATTCAACATTTCCGTGTC
GCCCTTATTCCCTTTTTTGCGGCATTTTGCCTTCCTGTTTTTGCTCACCCAGAAACGCTGGTGAAAGTAA
AAGATGCTGAAGATCAGTTGGGTGCACGAGTGGGTTACATCGAACTGGATCTCAACAGCGGTAAGATCCT
TGAGAGTTTTCGCCCCGAAGAACGTTTTCCAATGATGAGCACTTTTAAAGTTCTGCTATGTGGCGCGGTA
TTATCCCGTATTGACGCCGGGCAAGAGCAACTCGGTCGCCGCATACACTATTCTCAGAATGACTTGGTTG
AGTACTCACCAGTCACAGAAAAGCATCTTACGGATGGCATGACAGTAAGAGAATTATGCAGTGCTGCCAT
AACCATGAGTGATAACACTGCGGCCAACTTACTTCTGACAACGATCGGAGGACCGAAGGAGCTAACCGCT
TTTTTGCACAACATGGGGGATCATGTAACTCGCCTTGATCGTTGGGAACCGGAGCTGAATGAAGCCATAC
CAAACGACGAGCGTGACACCACGATGCCTGTAGCAATGGCAACAACGTTGCGCAAACTATTAACTGGCGA
ACTACTTACTCTAGCTTCCCGGCAACAATTAATAGACTGGATGGAGGCGGATAAAGTTGCAGGACCACTT
CTGCGCTCGGCCCTTCCGGCTGGCTGGTTTATTGCTGATAAATCTGGAGCCGGTGAGCGTGGGTCTCGCG
GTATCATTGCAGCACTGGGGCCAGATGGTAAGCCCTCCCGTATCGTAGTTATCTACACGACGGGGAGTCA
GGCAACTATGGATGAACGAAATAGACAGATCGCTGAGATAGGTGCCTCACTGATTAAGCATTGGTAACTG
TCAGACCAAGTTTACTCATATATACTTTAGATTGATTTAAAACTTCATTTTTAATTTAAAAGGATCTAGG
TGAAGATCCTTTTTGATAATCTCATGACCAAAATCCCTTAACGTGAGTTTTCGTTCCACTGAGCGTCAGA
CCCCGTAGAAAAGATCAAAGGATCTTC
Features (pLannotate 1.2.2; 44 found; start..end, strand, type, name):
      1..589     +  rep_origin     ori: high-copy-number ColE1/pMB1/pBR322/pUC origin of replication
    772..864     +  CDS            lacI (fragment): lac repressor; lacI; The lac repressor binds to the lac operator to inhibit transcription in E. coli. This inhibition can be relieved by adding lactose or isopropyl-β-D-thiogalactopyranoside (IPTG).
    877..898     +  protein_bind   CAP binding site: CAP binding activates transcription in the presence of cAMP. E. coli catabolite activator protein
    913..943     +  promoter       lac promoter: promoter for the E. coli lac operon
    947..969     +  protein_bind   lac operator (fragment): The lac repressor binds to the lac operator to inhibit transcription in E. coli. This inhibition can be relieved by adding lactose or isopropyl-β-D-thiogalactopyranoside (IPTG). lac repressor encoded by lacI
   1012..1030    +  promoter       T3 promoter: promoter for bacteriophage T3 RNA polymerase
   1299..1320    +  CDS            lacZα (fragment): LacZα fragment of β-galactosidase; lacZ fragment
   1320..1338    +  promoter       T7 promoter: promoter for bacteriophage T7 RNA polymerase
   1340..1360    +  CDS            lacZα (fragment): LacZα fragment of β-galactosidase; lacZ fragment
   1381..1402    +  CDS            lacZα (fragment): LacZα fragment of β-galactosidase; lacZ fragment
   1402..1435    -  protein_bind   loxP: Cre-mediated recombination occurs in the 8-bp core sequence (GCATACAT). Cre recombinase
   1756..1789    -  protein_bind   loxP: Cre-mediated recombination occurs in the 8-bp core sequence (GCATACAT). Cre recombinase
   1831..1851    +  CDS            lacZα (fragment): LacZα fragment of β-galactosidase; lacZ fragment
   1922..2192    +  protein_bind   tetracycline response element: contains seven copies of the tetracycline operator tetO tetracycline repressor TetR
   2269..2539    +  protein_bind   tetracycline response element: contains seven copies of the tetracycline operator tetO tetracycline repressor TetR
   2616..2886    +  protein_bind   tetracycline response element: contains seven copies of the tetracycline operator tetO tetracycline repressor TetR
   2963..3233    +  protein_bind   tetracycline response element: contains seven copies of the tetracycline operator tetO tetracycline repressor TetR
   3310..3580    +  protein_bind   tetracycline response element: contains seven copies of the tetracycline operator tetO tetracycline repressor TetR
   3644..3814    +  protein_bind   tetracycline response element (fragment): contains seven copies of the tetracycline operator tetO tetracycline repressor TetR
   3878..4148    +  protein_bind   tetracycline response element: contains seven copies of the tetracycline operator tetO tetracycline repressor TetR
   4225..4495    +  protein_bind   tetracycline response element: contains seven copies of the tetracycline operator tetO tetracycline repressor TetR
   4572..4842    +  protein_bind   tetracycline response element: contains seven copies of the tetracycline operator tetO tetracycline repressor TetR
   4919..5189    +  protein_bind   tetracycline response element: contains seven copies of the tetracycline operator tetO tetracycline repressor TetR
   5266..5536    +  protein_bind   tetracycline response element: contains seven copies of the tetracycline operator tetO tetracycline repressor TetR
   5613..5883    +  protein_bind   tetracycline response element: contains seven copies of the tetracycline operator tetO tetracycline repressor TetR
   5960..6230    +  protein_bind   tetracycline response element: contains seven copies of the tetracycline operator tetO tetracycline repressor TetR
   6307..6577    +  protein_bind   tetracycline response element: contains seven copies of the tetracycline operator tetO tetracycline repressor TetR
   6654..6924    +  protein_bind   tetracycline response element: contains seven copies of the tetracycline operator tetO tetracycline repressor TetR
   7001..7271    +  protein_bind   tetracycline response element: contains seven copies of the tetracycline operator tetO tetracycline repressor TetR
   7348..7618    +  protein_bind   tetracycline response element: contains seven copies of the tetracycline operator tetO tetracycline repressor TetR
   7695..7965    +  protein_bind   tetracycline response element: contains seven copies of the tetracycline operator tetO tetracycline repressor TetR
   7989..8062    +  protein_bind   tetracycline response element (fragment): contains seven copies of the tetracycline operator tetO tetracycline repressor TetR
   8126..8396    +  protein_bind   tetracycline response element: contains seven copies of the tetracycline operator tetO tetracycline repressor TetR
   8473..8743    +  protein_bind   tetracycline response element: contains seven copies of the tetracycline operator tetO tetracycline repressor TetR
   8820..9090    +  protein_bind   tetracycline response element: contains seven copies of the tetracycline operator tetO tetracycline repressor TetR
   9167..9437    +  protein_bind   tetracycline response element: contains seven copies of the tetracycline operator tetO tetracycline repressor TetR
   9514..9784    +  protein_bind   tetracycline response element: contains seven copies of the tetracycline operator tetO tetracycline repressor TetR
   9861..10131   +  protein_bind   tetracycline response element: contains seven copies of the tetracycline operator tetO tetracycline repressor TetR
  10208..10478   +  protein_bind   tetracycline response element: contains seven copies of the tetracycline operator tetO tetracycline repressor TetR
  10923..10941   -  promoter       T7 promoter: promoter for bacteriophage T7 RNA polymerase
  10944..11101   +  CDS            lacZα (fragment): LacZα fragment of β-galactosidase; lacZ fragment
  11106..11534   +  rep_origin     f1 ori (sequence partly withheld): f1 bacteriophage origin of replication; arrow indicates direction of (+) strand synthesis
  11587..11691   +  promoter       AmpR promoter: bla
  11692..12552   +  CDS            AmpR: β-lactamase; bla; confers resistance to ampicillin, carbenicillin, and related antibiotics
