[The description below was written by a language model from this plasmid's Addgene catalogue record and pLannotate feature annotations shown in this document.]
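Description:
PB-3xCTCF-TetO is a 12.7-kb piggyBac transposon donor plasmid built on the PB-empty backbone. It is designed to insert a synthetic chromatin-labelling cassette at random positions in the genome of mouse cells when supplied together with PBase transposase. In bacteria it is maintained through a high-copy ColE1/pUC-type origin and selected with ampicillin (AmpR under its own bla promoter). An f1 phage origin and remnants of a pBluescript-like cloning region (lac promoter/operator, lacZα fragments, T3 and T7 promoters) are also present. The record lists a recombination-deficient stable strain, consistent with the highly repetitive insert.

The payload is an approximately 8.7-kb synthetic insert made of a Tet operator array of about 8 kb together with three CTCF binding sites. The feature table shows the array as roughly two dozen tandem tetracycline response element units in the same orientation, each carrying seven tetO copies, plus two partial units. This gives a dense platform for binding TetR-fusion proteins, such as fluorescent TetR for imaging a locus in live cells. According to the record, the array derives from a previously published TetO array.

Two loxP sites in the same orientation lie just upstream of the array and enclose a segment of about 300 bp. That segment may hold the CTCF sites and allow their removal by Cre, but the annotation does not label the CTCF motifs. The piggyBac terminal repeats are also not labelled, so the positions of both are not stated. No mammalian promoter, reporter or selection marker is annotated. The associated publication concerns how cohesin and CTCF control chromosome folding dynamics, which fits use of the construct to track integrated loci with and without adjacent CTCF sites.
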