Addgene plasmid #213023: PB-3xCTCF-TetO
Purpose: piggyBac donor vector containing an 8-kb TetO operator array flanked by 3xCTCF sites for random integration using PBase transposase
Depositing lab: Luca Giorgetti. Depositing organization: Friedrich Miescher Institute for Biomedical Research. Publication: Cohesin and CTCF control the dynamics of chromosome folding. Mach P, Kos PI, Zhan Y, Cramard J, Gaudin S, Tunnermann J, Marchi E, Eglinger J, Zuin J, Kryzhanovska M, Smallwood S, Gelman L, Roth G, Nora EP, Tiana G, Giorgetti L. Nat Genet. 2022 Dec;54(12):1907-1918. doi: 10.1038/s41588-022-01232-7. Epub 2022 Dec 5. PubMed 36471076.
Backbone
  Vector backbone: PB-empty
  Backbone size w/o insert (bp): 2888
  Total vector size (bp): 12722
  Vector type: Mouse Targeting ; Piggybase integration (Transposon)
Growth in bacteria
  Bacterial resistance: Ampicillin, 100 μg/mL
  Growth temperature: 30°C
  Growth strain: NEB Stable
  Copy number: High Copy
Gene/Insert
  Gene/Insert name: 3xCTCF-TetO (alt name: 3 CTCF binding sites + Tet operator array)
  Species: Synthetic
  Insert size (bp): 8722
Resource information
  A portion of this plasmid was derived from a plasmid made by: TetO array derived from: Edith Heard, Insitut Curie (Masui et al. Cell 2011)
Terms and licenses: Academic/Nonprofit Terms; Industry Terms: Not Available to Industry
How to cite: PB-3xCTCF-TetO was a gift from Luca Giorgetti (Addgene plasmid # 213023 ; http://n2t.net/addgene:213023 ; RRID:Addgene_213023)
